Addgene plasmid #128285: pCC48
Purpose: asymmetric plasmid partitioning E. coli - target plasmid
Depositing lab: Matthew Bennett. Depositing organization: Rice University. Publication: A synthetic system for asymmetric cell division in Escherichia coli. Molinari S, Shis DL, Bhakta SP, Chappell J, Igoshin OA, Bennett MR. Nat Chem Biol. 2019 Sep;15(9):917-924. doi: 10.1038/s41589-019-0339-x. Epub 2019 Aug 12. PubMed 31406375.
Backbone
  Vector backbone: pMB1+rop
  Vector type: Bacterial Expression
Growth in bacteria
  Bacterial resistance: Chloramphenicol, 25 μg/mL
  Growth temperature: 37°C
  Growth strain: DH5alpha
  Copy number: Unknown
Gene/Insert
  Gene/Insert name: Piq - mRFP, BBa_J23100 - phlF, parS
  Cloning method: Unknown
Terms and licenses: Academic/Nonprofit Terms; Industry Terms: Not Available to Industry
Depositor comments: Cloning method: Golden Gate. Please note: Plasmid contains a T180A mutation in mRFP. This mutation is not known to affect plasmid function.
How to cite: pCC48 was a gift from Matthew Bennett (Addgene plasmid # 128285 ; http://n2t.net/addgene:128285 ; RRID:Addgene_128285)
