[The description below was written by a language model from this plasmid's Addgene catalogue record and pLannotate feature annotations shown in this document.]
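Description:
pCC48 is a bacterial expression plasmid built by Golden Gate assembly as the "target plasmid" of a synthetic asymmetric plasmid-partitioning system in E. coli. It replicates from a pMB1-type origin and retains the rop gene, which normally holds copy number down, along with the pBR322 bom region; the catalogue lists the copy number as unknown. Selection is by chloramphenicol through a cat gene driven by its own promoter. The sequenced record is about 7.7 kb.

According to the catalogue, the payload has three parts: mRFP expressed from the constitutive lacIq promoter (Piq), the repressor phlF expressed from the constitutive synthetic promoter BBa_J23100, and a parS site. parS is a centromere-like sequence bound by a ParB-type partitioning protein. Here it presumably serves as the handle by which the plasmid is retained in only one daughter cell at division, although the record does not spell out the mechanism. The red fluorescent reporter then marks cells that carry the plasmid, and PhlF could regulate a cognate promoter elsewhere in those cells.

The automated annotation confirms the lacIq promoter, the mRFP1 coding sequence and a downstream T7Te terminator. The depositor notes a T180A change in mRFP that is not known to affect function. The annotation does not label phlF or parS. It finds a reverse-strand fragment matched to the related J23119 promoter, which may correspond to the J23100 unit. It also finds two large lacZ fragments not mentioned in the catalogue, whose role the record does not explain. Short intM, mbeC, AmpR promoter and M13 ori fragments appear to be backbone remnants.
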