Features (pLannotate 1.2.2; 15 found; start..end, strand, type, name):
    116..2676    +  CDS            lacZ (fragment): β-galactosidase; lacZ
   3386..3410    -  promoter       J23119(SpeI) promoter (fragment): bacterial promoter (Registry of Standard Biological Parts BBa J23119) modified to end with an SpeI site
   3449..3962    +  CDS            lacZ (fragment): β-galactosidase; lacZ
   3994..4048    +  promoter       lacIq promoter (fragment): lacI (mutant); In the lacIq allele, a single base change in the promoter boosts expression of the lacI gene about 10-fold.
   4128..4802    +  CDS            mRFP1: mRFP1 is a basic (constitutively fluorescent) red fluorescent protein published in 2002, derived from Discosoma sp.. It is reported to be a somewhat slowly-maturing monomer with low acid sensitivity.
   4985..5012    +  terminator     T7Te terminator: phage T7 early transcription terminator
   5167..5289    +  CDS            intM (fragment): INTM_ECOLI - Also known as int. Protein inferred from homology: Swiss-Prot protein existence level 3. From Escherichia coli (strain K12).
   5293..5403    -  CDS            mbeC (fragment): MBEC_ECOLX - Experimental evidence at protein level: Swiss-Prot protein existence level 1. Required for efficient mobilization of ColE1 plasmid and is thus essential to promote the specific transfer of the plasmid during conjugation. Probably functions by inducing DNA bending, helping the MbeA relaxase to melt the DNA around the nic site and cleave the phosphodiester bond. Binds specifically double-stranded DNA (dsDNA) containing the ColE1 oriT but does not recognize the inverted repeat (IR). From Escherichia coli.
   5444..5635    +  CDS            rop: Rop protein, which maintains plasmids at low copy number; rop
   5737..5876    +  misc_feature   bom: basis of mobility region from pBR322
   6062..6650    -  rep_origin     ori: high-copy-number ColE1/pMB1/pBR322/pUC origin of replication
   6702..7358    -  CDS            cat: CAT_ECOLX - Experimental evidence at protein level: Swiss-Prot protein existence level 1. This enzyme is an effector of chloramphenicol resistance in bacteria. From Escherichia coli. This protein is used as a marker in many commonly used cloning vectors, such as pACYC184.
   7359..7456    -  promoter       cat promoter: promoter of the E. coli cat gene encoding chloramphenicol acetyltransferase
   7475..7509    -  promoter       AmpR promoter (fragment): bla
   7535..7693    -  rep_origin     M13 ori (fragment): M13 bacteriophage origin of replication; arrow indicates direction of (+) strand synthesis
>Addgene plasmid #128285 | pCC48 | addgene full sequence | sequence record 251924 | Addgene NGS Result
ACTCATCGGCGTTTCACGTGAAACACCCCCACCGCAGCTGTGAGCGGCCTGTGGACAATATTGGGGATGT
TCCACGTGAAACATCACTTGGTTTGATGACAAAAAATTAGCGCAAATGACCATGATTACGGATTCACTGG
CCGTCGTTTTACAACGTCGTGACTGGGAAAACCCTGGCGTTACCCAACTTAATCGCCTTGCAGCACATCC
CCCTTTCGCCAGCTGGCGTAATAGCGAAGAGGCCCGCACCGATCGCCCTTCCCAACAGTTGCGCAGCCTG
AATGGCGAATGGCGCTTTGCCTGGTTTCCGGCACCAGAAGCGGTGCCGGAAAGCTGGCTGGAGTGCGATC
TTCCTGAGGCCGATACTGTCGTCGTCCCCTCAAACTGGCAGATGCACGGTTACGATGCGCCCATCTACAC
CAACGTGACCTATCCCATTACGGTCAATCCGCCGTTTGTTCCCACGGAGAATCCGACGGGTTGTTACTCG
CTCACATTTAATGTTGATGAAAGCTGGCTACAGGAAGGCCAGACGCGAATTATTTTTGATGGCGTTAACT
CGGCGTTTCATCTGTGGTGCAACGGGCGCTGGGTCGGTTACGGCCAGGACAGTCGTTTGCCGTCTGAATT
TGACCTGAGCGCATTTTTACGCGCCGGAGAAAACCGCCTCGCGGTGATGGTGCTGCGCTGGAGTGACGGC
AGTTATCTGGAAGATCAGGATATGTGGCGGATGAGCGGCATTTTCCGTGACGTCTCGTTGCTGCATAAAC
CGACTACACAAATCAGCGATTTCCATGTTGCCACTCGCTTTAATGATGATTTCAGCCGCGCTGTACTGGA
GGCTGAAGTTCAGATGTGCGGCGAGTTGCGTGACTACCTACGGGTAACAGTTTCTTTATGGCAGGGTGAA
ACGCAGGTCGCCAGCGGCACCGCGCCTTTCGGCGGTGAAATTATCGATGAGCGTGGTGGTTATGCCGATC
GCGTCACACTACGTCTGAACGTCGAAAACCCGAAACTGTGGAGCGCCGAAATCCCGAATCTCTATCGTGC
GGTGGTTGAACTGCACACCGCCGACGGCACGCTGATTGAAGCAGAAGCCTGCGATGTCGGTTTCCGCGAG
GTGCGGATTGAAAATGGTCTGCTGCTGCTGAACGGCAAGCCGTTGCTGATTCGAGGCGTTAACCGTCACG
AGCATCATCCTCTGCATGGTCAGGTCATGGATGAGCAGACGATGGTGCAGGATATCCTGCTGATGAAGCA
GAACAACTTTAACGCCGTGCGCTGTTCGCATTATCCGAACCATCCGCTGTGGTACACGCTGTGCGACCGC
TACGGCCTGTATGTGGTGGATGAAGCCAATATTGAAACCCACGGCATGGTGCCAATGAATCGTCTGACCG
ATGATCCGCGCTGGCTACCGGCGATGAGCGAACGCGTAACGCGAATGGTGCAGCGCGATCGTAATCACCC
GAGTGTGATCATCTGGTCGCTGGGGAATGAATCAGGCCACGGCGCTAATCACGACGCGCTGTATCGCTGG
ATCAAATCTGTCGATCCTTCCCGCCCGGTGCAGTATGAAGGCGGCGGAGCCGACACCACGGCCACCGATA
TTATTTGCCCGATGTACGCGCGCGTGGATGAAGACCAGCCCTTCCCGGCTGTGCCGAAATGGTCCATCAA
AAAATGGCTTTCGCTACCTGGAGAGACGCGCCCGCTGATCCTTTGCGAATACGCCCACGCGATGGGTAAC
AGTCTTGGCGGTTTCGCTAAATACTGGCAGGCGTTTCGTCAGTATCCCCGTTTACAGGGCGGCTTCGTCT
GGGACTGGGTGGATCAGTCGCTGATTAAATATGATGAAAACGGCAACCCGTGGTCGGCTTACGGCGGTGA
TTTTGGCGATACGCCGAACGATCGCCAGTTCTGTATGAACGGTCTGGTCTTTGCCGACCGCACGCCGCAT
CCAGCGCTGACGGAAGCAAAACACCAGCAGCAGTTTTTCCAGTTCCGTTTATCCGGGCAAACCATCGAAG
TGACCAGCGAATACCTGTTCCGTCATAGCGATAACGAGCTCCTGCACTGGATGGTGGCGCTGGATGGTAA
GCCGCTGGCAAGCGGTGAAGTGCCTCTGGATGTCGCTCCACAAGGTAAACAGTTGATTGAACTGCCTGAA
CTACCGCAGCCGGAGAGCGCCGGGCAACTCTGGCTCACAGTACGCGTAGTGCAACCGAACGCGACCGCAT
GGTCAGAAGCCGGGCACATCAGCGCCTGGCAGCAGTGGCGTCTGGCGGAAAACCTCAGTGTGACGCTCCC
CGCCGCGTCCCACGCCATCCCGCATCTGACCACCAGCGAAATGGATTTTTGCATCGAGCTGGGTAATAAG
CGTTGGCAATTTAACCGCCAGTCAGGCTTTCTTTCACAGATGTGGATTGGCGATAAAAAACAACTGCTGA
CGCCGCTGCGCGATCAGTTCACCCGTGCACCGCTGGATAACGACATTGGCGTAAGTGAAGCGACCCGCAT
TGACCCTAACGCCTGGGTCGAACGCTGGAAGGCGGCGGGCCATTACCAGGCCGAAGCAGCGTTGTTGCAG
TGCACGGCAGATACACTTGCTGATGCGGTGCTGATTACGACCGCTCACGCGTGGCAGCATCAGGGGAAAA
CCTTATTTATCAGCCGAAAGTATTCATTATGGTGAAGACACTTATTATCATGCAGCTAAGGCGTAGTTCT
CATCGTTTGCCGCGGAGGTACGCTGTGTACCCGGACAAACACCATTAATCAGCAGGAAGGTAAATTCTTC
AATATCCTGTTCAACGGTCAGCTGTTCGGTCAGCAGGCGATACCAACAAAAACCAAAAATCATATCCAGC
AGCAGTTCACGATTGGTATCTTTCGGCAGTTCACCATTGCTAATGGCATTTTCAACCAGTTTTTTCGGCA
TCTCACGACGACGTTCCATAAACTGATCTTTCAGCTGGGTCAGGGTTGCAGGGTCCAGCTGTGCTTCTGC
AATAACACAACGAAATGCTTCACCACAAATGGTTTCACGCCAAACTTTCCACAGATTACGCAGCAGAAAA
TCCAGATCGGCTTTAAAGCTACCCAGATCCGGAAATTTACGCACCTGTTCGCTTTCATTTTCATACACTT
CGGCAATCAGTGCTGCTTTATTGGTCCACCAACGATAAATGGTCGGTTTGCTTGCACCGGCACGACGTGC
AACGCTTTCAATGCTCAGACCGCTATAACCACATTCTTTCAGGATTTCAATGGTGCTGGTCAGAATTGCT
TTATGGGTATGCGGACTACGCAGGCTACCAATGCTGCTACGGCTCGGGGTACGTGCCATGTTATTTACCT
CTTTACGGTGTGATTGCTAGCACTGTACCTAGGACTGAGCTAGCCGTCAAGGTACCGATAAGCTGTCAAA
CATGAGCAGATCCTCTACGAAAACCTACCGGATTGATGGTAGTGGTCAAATGGCGATTACCGTTGATGTT
GAAGTGGCGAGCGATACACCGCATCCGGCGCGGATTGGCCTGAACTGCCAGCTGGCGCAGGTAGCAGAGC
GGGTAAACTGGCTCGGATTAGGGCCGCAAGAAAACTATCCCGACCGCCTTACTGCCGCCTGTTTTGACCG
CTGGGATCTGCCATTGTCAGACATGTATACCCCGTACGTCTTCCCGAGCGAAAACGGTCTGCGCTGCGGG
ACGCGCGAATTGAATTATGGCCCACACCAGTGGCGCGGCGACTTCCAGTTCAACATCAGCCGCTACAGTC
AACAGCAACTGATGGAAACCAGCCATCGCCATCTGCTGCACGCGGAAGAAGGCACATGGCTGAATATCGA
CGGTTTCCATATGGGGATTGGTGGCGACGACTCCTGGAGCCCGTCAGTATCGGCGGAATTCCAGCTGAGC
GCCGGTCGCTACCATTACCAGTTGGTCTGGTGTCAAAAATAAGAAGACAAAAATCACCTTGCGCTAAGAG
CTCGACACCATCGAATGGTGCAAAACCTTTCGCGGTATGGCATGATAGCGCCCGGAAGCATGCCACTTAA
AAAGGAGATCAACAATGAAAGCAATTTTCGTACTGAAACATCTTAATCATGCTGGGGAGGGTTTCTAATG
GCTTCCTCCGAAGACGTTATCAAAGAGTTCATGCGTTTCAAAGTTCGTATGGAAGGTTCCGTTAACGGTC
ACGAGTTCGAAATCGAAGGTGAAGGTGAAGGTCGTCCGTACGAAGGTACCCAGACCGCTAAACTGAAAGT
TACCAAAGGTGGTCCGCTGCCGTTCGCTTGGGACATCCTGTCCCCGCAGTTCCAGTACGGTTCCAAAGCT
TACGTTAAACACCCGGCTGACATCCCGGACTACCTGAAACTGTCCTTCCCGGAAGGTTTCAAATGGGAAC
GTGTTATGAACTTCGAAGACGGTGGTGTTGTTACCGTTACCCAGGACTCCTCCCTGCAAGACGGTGAGTT
CATCTACAAAGTTAAACTGCGTGGTACCAACTTCCCGTCCGACGGTCCGGTTATGCAGAAAAAAACCATG
GGTTGGGAAGCTTCCACCGAACGTATGTACCCGGAAGACGGTGCTCTGAAAGGTGAAATCAAAATGCGTC
TGAAACTGAAAGACGGTGGTCACTACGACGCTGAAGTTAAAACCGCCTACATGGCTAAAAAACCGGTTCA
GCTGCCGGGTGCTTACAAAACCGACATCAAACTGGACATCACCTCCCACAACGAAGACTACACCATCGTT
GAACAGTACGAACGTGCTGAAGGTCGTCACTCCACCGGTGCTACCTCCGCAGCGAACGACGAAAATTACG
CCCTTGCAGCGTAATAACTACGTGCTGCTGAAGTTGCCCGCAACAGAGAGTGGAACCAACCGGTGATACC
ACGATACTATGACTGAGAGTCAACGCCATGAGCGGCCTCATTTCTTATTCTGAGTTACAACAGTCCGCAC
CGCTGTCTCACACTGGCTCACCTTCGGGTGGGCCTTTCTGCGTTTATATACTAGAGAGAGAATATAAAAA
GCCAGATTATTAATCCGGCTTTTTTATTATTTCCTAGCTAGCCAACGCATATGGCAAAACGTCTGCGACC
TGAGCAACAACATGAATGGTCTTCGGTTTCCGTGTTTCGTAAAGTCTGGAAACGCGGAAGTCAGCGCCCT
GCACCATTATGTTCCGGATCTGCATCGCAGGATGCTGCTGGCTACCCTGTGGAACACCTACATCTGTATT
AACGAAGCGCTGGCATTGACCCTGAGTGATTTTTCTCTGGTCCCGCCGCATCCATACCGCCAGTTGTTTA
CCATCACAACGTTCCAGTAACCGGGCATGTTCATCATCAGTAACCCGTATCGTGAGCATCCTCTCTCGTT
TCATCGGTATCATTACCCCCATGAACAGAAATCCCCCTTACACGGAGGCATCAGTGACCAAACAGGAAAA
AACCGCCCTTAACATGGCCCGCTTTATCAGAAGCCAGACATTAACGCTTCTGGAGAAACTCAACGAGCTG
GACGCGGATGAACAGGCAGACATCTGTGAATCGCTTCACGACCACGCTGATGAGCTTTACCGCAGCTGCC
TCGCGCGTTTCGGTGATGACGGTGAAAACCTCTGACACATGCAGCTCCCGGAGACGGTCACAGCTTGTCT
GTAAGCGGATGCCGGGAGCAGACAAGCCCGTCAGGGCGCGTCAGCGGGTGTTGGCGGGTGTCGGGGCGCA
GCCATGACCCAGTCACGTAGCGATAGCGGAGTGTATACTGGCTTAACTATGCGGCATCAGAGCAGATTGT
ACTGAGAGTGCACCATTGCGGTGTGAAATACCGCACAGATGCGTAAGGAGAAAATACCGCATCAGGCGCT
CTTCCGCTTCCTCGCTCACTGACTCGCTGCGCTCGGTCGTTCGGCTGCGGCGAGCGGTATCAGCTCACTC
AAAGGCGGTAATACGGTTATCCACAGAATCAGGGGATAACGCAGGAAAGAACATGTGAGCAAAAGGCCAG
CAAAAGGCCAGGAACCGTAAAAAGGCCGCGTTGCTGGCGTTTTTCCATAGGCTCCGCCCCCCTGACGAGC
ATCACAAAAATCGACGCTCAAGTCAGAGGTGGCGAAACCCGACAGGACTATAAAGATACCAGGCGTTTCC
CCCTGGAAGCTCCCTCGTGCGCTCTCCTGTTCCGACCCTGCCGCTTACCGGATACCTGTCCGCCTTTCTC
CCTTCGGGAAGCGTGGCGCTTTCTCATAGCTCACGCTGTAGGTATCTCAGTTCGGTGTAGGTCGTTCGCT
CCAAGCTGGGCTGTGTGCACGAACCCCCCGTTCAGCCCGACCGCTGCGCCTTATCCGGTAACTATCGTCT
TGAGTCCAACCCGGTAAGACACGACTTATCGCCACTGGCAGCAGCCACTGGTAACAGGATTAGCAGAGCG
AGGTATGTAGGCGGTGCTACAGAGTTCTTGAAGTGGTGGCCTAACTACGGCTACACTAGAAGGACAGTAT
TTGGTATCTGCGCTCTGCTGAAGCCAGTTACCTTCGGAAAAAGAGTTGGTAGCTCTTGATCCGGCAAACA
AACCACCGCTGGTAGCGGTGGTTTTTTTGTTTGCAAGCAGCAGATTACGCGCAGAAAAAAAGGATCTCAA
GAAGATCCTTTGATCTTTTCTACGGGGTCTGACAGCTTGGTCTGACAGTTACGCCCCGCCCTGCCACTCA
TCGCAGTACTGTTGTAATTCATTAAGCATTCTGCCGACATGGAAGCCATCACAAACGGCATGATGAACCT
GAATCGCCAGCGGCATCAGCACCTTGTCGCCTTGCGTATAATATTTGCCCATCGTGAAAACGGGGGCGAA
GAAGTTGTCCATATTGGCCACGTTTAAATCAAAACTGGTGAAACTCACCCAGGGATTGGCTGAGACGAAA
AACATATTCTCAATAAACCCTTTAGGGAAATAGGCCAGGTTTTCACCGTAACACGCCACATCTTGCGAAT
ATATGTGTAGAAACTGCCGGAAATCGTCGTGGTATTCACTCCAGAGCGATGAAAACGTTTCAGTTTGCTC
ATGGAAAACGGTGTAACAAGGGTGAACACTATCCCATATCACCAGCTCACCGTCTTTCATTGCCATACGG
AATTCCGGATGAGCATTCATCAGGCGGGCAAGAATGTGAATAAAGGCCGGATAAAACTTGTGCTTATTTT
TCTTTACGGTCTTTAAAAAGGCCGTAATATCCAGCTGAACGGTCTGGTTATAGGTACATTGAGCAACTGA
CTGAAATGCCTCAAAATGTTCTTTACGATGCCATTGGGATATATCAACGGTGGTATATCCAGTGATTTTT
TTCTCCATTTTAGCTTCCTTAGCTCCTGAAAATCTCGATAACTCAAAAAATACGCCCGGTAGTGATCTTA
TTTCATTATGGTGAAAGTTGGAACCTCTTACGTGCCCGATCAACTTACCAATGCTGTATTTAGAAAAATA
AACAAATAGGGGTTCCGCGCACATTTCCCCGAAAAGTGCCACCTAAATTGTAAGCGTTAATATTTTGTTA
AAATTCGCGTTAAATTTTTGTTAAATCAGCTCATTTTTTAACCAATAGGCCGAAATCGGCAAAATCCCTT
ATAAATCAAAAGAATAGACCGAGATAGGGTTGAGTGTTGTTCCAGTTTGGAACAAGAGTCCACCTCGAGC
TTTCAGGAAAATTTTTCTGTATAATAGATTCATAAATTTGAGAGAAGAG
